>Addgene plasmid #63871 | pSG 163 | addgene partial sequence | sequence record 108858 | Tet-F 5'-GGCAGGTAGATGACGACCAT-3'
CAGCCTAACTTCGATCATTGGACCGCTGATCGTCACGGCGATTTATGCCGCCTCGGCGAGCACATGGAAC
GGGTTGGCATGGATTGTAGGCGCCGCCCTATACCTTGTCTGCCTCCCCGCGTTGCGTCGCGGTGCATGGA
GCCGGGCCACCTCGACCTGAATGGAAGCCGGCGGCACCTCGCTAACGGATTCACCACTCCAAGAATTGGA
GCCAATCAATTCTTGCGGAGAACTGTGAATGCGCAAACCAACCCTTGGCAGAACATATCCATCGCGTCCG
CCATCTCCAGCAGCCGCACGCGGCGCATCTCGGGCAGCGTTGGGTCCTGGCCACGGGTGCGCATGATCGT
GCTCCTGTCGTTGAGGACCCGGCTAGGCTGGCGGGGTTGCCTTACTGGTTAGCAGAATGAATCACCGATA
CGCGAGCGAACGTGAAGCGACTGCTGCTG
