>Addgene plasmid #63871 | pSG 163 | addgene partial sequence | sequence record 110693 | LacZ-R 5'-GACAGTATCGGCCTCAGGAA-3'
AACCAGGCAAAGCGCCATTCGCCATTCAGGCTGCGCAACTGTTGGGAAGGGCGATCGGTGCGGGCCTCTT
CGCTATTACGCCAGCTGGCGAAAGGGGGATGTGCTGCAAGGCGATTAAGTTGGGTAACGCCAGGGTTTTC
CCAGTCACGACGTTGTAAAACGACGGCCAGTGAATTAGGGCCCCGTAGCTAAAGATACCCTAAGCTTAGC
GTAATCATGGTGAATTCTGTTTCCTGTGTGAAATTGTTATCCGCTCACAATTGTCGACATTATACGAGCC
GATGATTAATTGTCAACACGGCCGACGCGCTGGGCTACGTCTTGCTGGCGTTCGCGACGCGAGGCTGGAT
GGCCTTCCCCATTATGATTCTTCTCGCTTCCGGCGGCATCGGGATGCCCGCGTTGCAGGCCATGCTGTCC
AGGCAGGTAGATGACGACCATCAGGGACAGCTTCAAGGATCGCTCGCGGCTCTTACCAGCCTAACTTCGA
TCATTGGACCGCTGATCGTCACGGCGATTTATGCCGCCTCGGCGAGCACATGGAACGGGTTGGCATGGAT
TGTAGGCGCCGCCCTATACCTTGTCTGCCTCC
