[The description below was written by a language model from this plasmid's Addgene catalogue record.]
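Description:
pSG 163 is a low-copy bacterial expression plasmid built on the pACYC184 backbone (about 4.5 kb without insert) and maintained in Escherichia coli under tetracycline selection. pACYC184 carries the p15A origin of replication, which keeps copy number modest and is compatible with ColE1-type plasmids. This allows the reporter to coexist in one cell with a second plasmid, such as one expressing a mutant ribosomal component. The record notes that the insert was placed by restriction cloning between NaeI and ScaI sites, both of which were destroyed in the process, and that part of the plasmid derives from an earlier construct, pSG25. No feature table is provided, so the exact arrangement of elements cannot be described beyond the catalogue fields.

The payload is an approximately 3.2 kb E. coli lacZ gene driven by the PtacI promoter, a hybrid trp/lac promoter that gives strong expression and is normally subject to lac repressor control. The coding sequence carries a UAG (amber) nonsense mutation near its 5' end, so faithful translation terminates early and yields no functional β-galactosidase. Full-length, active enzyme appears only when the ribosome reads through the stop codon. The level of β-galactosidase activity therefore reports the frequency of UAG readthrough.

The stated purpose is measuring translational accuracy. The associated work concerns 23S rRNA mutations that affect translational fidelity, which fits its use as a reporter for comparing nonsense suppression between wild-type and mutant ribosomes or strains.
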