Addgene plasmid #63871: pSG 163
Purpose: Measurements of translational accuracy
Depositing lab: Albert Dahlberg. Depositing organization: Brown University. Publication: Mutations at U2555, a tRNA-protected base in 23S rRNA, affect translational fidelity. O'Connor M, Dahlberg AE. Proc Natl Acad Sci U S A. 1993 Oct 1;90(19):9214-8. PubMed 8415679.
Backbone
  Vector backbone: pACYC184
  Backbone size w/o insert (bp): 4500
  Vector type: Bacterial Expression
Growth in bacteria
  Bacterial resistance: Tetracycline, 10 μg/mL
  Growth temperature: 37°C
  Growth strain: DH5alpha
  Copy number: Low Copy
Gene/Insert
  Gene/Insert name: lacZ
  Species: Escherichia coli
  Insert size (bp): 3200
  Mutation: UAG near 5' end
  GenBank ID: NC_000913.3
  Entrez Gene: lacZ (a.k.a. b0344, ECK0341)
  Promoter: PtacI
  Cloning method: Restriction Enzyme; 5′ cloning site NaeI (destroyed during cloning); 3′ cloning site ScaI (destroyed during cloning)
  Sequencing primers: 5′ M13pUC-Rev
Resource information
  A portion of this plasmid was derived from a plasmid made by: Derived from pSG25
Terms and licenses: Academic/Nonprofit Terms; Industry Terms: Not Available to Industry
Depositor comments: This plasmid carries a UAG nonsense mutation near the 5' end of lacZ.
How to cite: pSG 163 was a gift from Albert Dahlberg (Addgene plasmid # 63871 ; http://n2t.net/addgene:63871 ; RRID:Addgene_63871)
